Addgene plasmid #190747: pCD86-mCherry2
Purpose: Expression mCherry2-tagged CD86 in mammalian cells.
Depositing lab: Dave Piston. Publication: Measuring G protein activation by spectrally resolved imaging fluorescence fluctuation spectroscopy. Foust DJ, Piston DW. Biophys J. 2025 Oct 21;124(20):3354-3365. doi: 10.1016/j.bpj.2024.08.008. Epub 2024 Aug 15. PubMed 39148292.
Backbone
  Vector backbone: N1
  Backbone manufacturer: Clontech
  Total vector size (bp): 5756
  Vector type: Mammalian Expression
  Selectable markers: Neomycin (select with G418)
Growth in bacteria
  Bacterial resistance: Kanamycin, 50 μg/mL
  Growth temperature: 37°C
  Growth strain: DH5alpha
  Copy number: Unknown
Gene/Insert
  Gene/Insert name: CD86 (alt name: B7-2)
  Species: H. sapiens (human)
  GenBank ID: 942
  Entrez Gene: CD86 (a.k.a. B7-2, B7.2, B70, CD28LG2, LAB72)
  Promoter: CMV
  Tag / fusion protein: mCherry2 (C terminal on insert)
  Cloning method: Unknown
  Sequencing primers: 5′ CMV-F
Resource information
  A portion of this plasmid was derived from a plasmid made by: Addgene #133858 and #98284
Terms and licenses: Academic/Nonprofit Terms; Industry Terms: Not Available to Industry
Depositor comments: Please visit https://www.biorxiv.org/content/10.1101/2021.11.03.467169v1 for bioRxiv preprint.
How to cite: pCD86-mCherry2 was a gift from Dave Piston (Addgene plasmid # 190747 ; http://n2t.net/addgene:190747 ; RRID:Addgene_190747)
