[The description below was written by a language model from this plasmid's Addgene catalogue record and pLannotate feature annotations shown in this document.]
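Description:
pCD86-mCherry2 is a 5,756 bp mammalian expression plasmid built on the Clontech N1 backbone, a design in which the gene of interest is cloned upstream of a fluorescent protein to give a C-terminal fusion. It replicates in E. coli from a high-copy ColE1/pUC-type origin and also carries an f1 phage origin. A single NeoR/KanR (Tn5 aminoglycoside phosphotransferase) gene serves both hosts. A bacterial bla-type promoter drives it for kanamycin selection in bacteria. An SV40 enhancer/early promoter, paired with an HSV TK polyadenylation signal, drives it for G418 selection of transfected mammalian cells. The short ble, bGH poly(A) and SV40 large T antigen fragments called by the annotation are probably backbone remnants or partial matches rather than functional parts.

The expression cassette uses the human cytomegalovirus immediate early enhancer and promoter to drive human CD86 (B7-2), a cell-surface membrane protein. This is followed by a short linker region and then mCherry2, a mammalian codon-optimized derivative of the monomeric red fluorescent protein mCherry. An SV40 polyadenylation signal terminates the transcript. The record notes that parts of the plasmid were derived from two earlier deposited plasmids, but the cloning method is not stated.

The stated purpose is expression of mCherry2-tagged CD86 in mammalian cells. The associated publication concerns measuring G protein activation by spectrally resolved imaging fluorescence fluctuation spectroscopy, which suggests the construct provides a red-labelled membrane protein for such measurements. The record does not say what specific role it plays in those experiments.
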