Features (pLannotate 1.2.2; 15 found; start..end, strand, type, name):
     61..364     +  enhancer       CMV enhancer: human cytomegalovirus immediate early enhancer
    365..568     +  promoter       CMV promoter: human cytomegalovirus (CMV) immediate early promoter
    591..671     +  misc_feature   MCS: multiple cloning site
    667..1647    +  CDS            CD86: CD86_HUMAN - Also known as CD28LG2. Experimental evidence at protein level: Swiss-Prot protein existence level 1. (Microbial infection) Acts as a receptor for adenovirus subgroup B. From Homo sapiens (Human).
   1711..2421    +  CDS            mCherry2: derivative of the monomeric red fluorescent protein mCherry mammalian codon-optimized
   2438..2521    +  CDS            large T antigen (fragment): large T antigen from SV40 (simian virus 40)
   2544..2665    +  polyA_signal   SV40 poly(A) signal: SV40 polyadenylation signal
   2699..3127    -  rep_origin     f1 ori (sequence partly withheld): f1 bacteriophage origin of replication; arrow indicates direction of (+) strand synthesis
   3154..3258    +  promoter       AmpR promoter: bla
   3260..3617    +  promoter       SV40 promoter: SV40 enhancer and early promoter
   3652..4446    +  CDS            NeoR/KanR: aminoglycoside phosphotransferase from Tn5; aph(3')-II (or nptII); confers resistance to neomycin, kanamycin, and G418 (Geneticin®)
   4467..4619    +  CDS            ble (fragment): BLE_KLEPN - Experimental evidence at protein level: Swiss-Prot protein existence level 1. Binding protein with a strong affinity to the bleomycin family of antibiotics. Binds to CL990; an antimitotic-antibiotic compound. From Klebsiella pneumoniae.
   4678..4725    +  polyA_signal   HSV TK poly(A) signal: herpes simplex virus thymidine kinase polyadenylation signal (Cole and Stacy, 1985)
   4816..4832    -  polyA_signal   bGH poly(A) signal (fragment): bovine growth hormone polyadenylation signal
   5054..5642    +  rep_origin     ori: high-copy-number ColE1/pMB1/pBR322/pUC origin of replication
>Addgene plasmid #190747 | pCD86-mCherry2 | addgene full sequence | sequence record 373344 | Addgene NGS Result
TAGTTATTAATAGTAATCAATTACGGGGTCATTAGTTCATAGCCCATATATGGAGTTCCGCGTTACATAA
CTTACGGTAAATGGCCCGCCTGGCTGACCGCCCAACGACCCCCGCCCATTGACGTCAATAATGACGTATG
TTCCCATAGTAACGCCAATAGGGACTTTCCATTGACGTCAATGGGTGGAGTATTTACGGTAAACTGCCCA
CTTGGCAGTACATCAAGTGTATCATATGCCAAGTACGCCCCCTATTGACGTCAATGACGGTAAATGGCCC
GCCTGGCATTATGCCCAGTACATGACCTTATGGGACTTTCCTACTTGGCAGTACATCTACGTATTAGTCA
TCGCTATTACCATGGTGATGCGGTTTTGGCAGTACATCAATGGGCGTGGATAGCGGTTTGACTCACGGGG
ATTTCCAAGTCTCCACCCCATTGACGTCAATGGGAGTTTGTTTTGGCACCAAAATCAACGGGACTTTCCA
AAATGTCGTAACAACTCCGCCCCATTGACGCAAATGGGCGGTAGGCGTGTACGGTGGGAGGTCTATATAA
GCAGAGCTGGTTTAGTGAACCGTCAGATCCGCTAGCGCTACCGGACTCAGATCTCGAGCTCAAGCTTCGA
ATTCTGCAGTCGACGGTACCGCGGGCCCGGGATCCACCGGTCGCCACCATGGGACTGAGTAACATTCTCT
TTGTGATGGCCTTCCTGCTCTCTGGTGCTGCTCCTCTGAAGATTCAAGCTTATTTCAATGAGACTGCAGA
CCTGCCATGCCAATTTGCAAACTCTCAAAACCAAAGCCTGAGTGAGCTAGTAGTATTTTGGCAGGACCAG
GAAAACTTGGTTCTGAATGAGGTATACTTAGGCAAAGAGAAATTTGACAGTGTTCATTCCAAGTATATGG
GCCGCACAAGTTTTGATTCGGACAGTTGGACCCTGAGACTTCACAATCTTCAGATCAAGGACAAGGGCTT
GTATCAATGTATCATCCATCACAAAAAGCCCACAGGAATGATTCGCATCCACCAGATGAATTCTGAACTG
TCAGTGCTTGCTAACTTCAGTCAACCTGAAATAGTACCAATTTCTAATATAACAGAAAATGTGTACATAA
ATTTGACCTGCTCATCTATACACGGTTACCCAGAACCTAAGAAGATGAGTGTTTTGCTAAGAACCAAGAA
TTCAACTATCGAGTATGATGGTATTATGCAGAAATCTCAAGATAATGTCACAGAACTGTACGACGTTTCC
ATCAGCTTGTCTGTTTCATTCCCTGATGTTACGAGCAATATGACCATCTTCTGTATTCTGGAAACTGACA
AGACGCGGCTTTTATCTTCACCTTTCTCTATAGAGCTTGAGGACCCTCAGCCTCCCCCAGACCACATTCC
TTGGATTACAGCTGTACTTCCAACAGTTATTATATGTGTGATGGTTTTCTGTCTAATTCTATGGAAATGG
AAGAAGAAGAAGCGGCCTCGCAACTCTTATAAATGTGGAACCAACACAATGGAGAGGGAAGAGAGTGAAC
AGACCAAGAAAAGAGAAAAAATCCATATACCTGAAAGATCTGATGAAACCCAGCGTGTTTTTAAAAGTTC
GAAGACATCTTCATGCGACAAAAGTGATACATGTTTTGGAGGCGGACCGGTGCCCCAGTGGGAGGGATTC
GCTGCGCTGCTGGCAACCCCGGTCGCTACTATGGTGAGCAAGGGCGAGGAGGATAACATGGCCATCATCA
AGGAGTTCATGCGCTTCAAGGTGCACATGGAGGGCTCCGTGAACGGCCACGAGTTCGAGATCGAGGGCGA
GGGCGAGGGCCGCCCCTACGAGGGCACCCAGACCGCCAAGCTGAAGGTGACCAAGGGTGGCCCCCTGCCC
TTCGCCTGGGACATCCTGTCCCCTCAGTTCATGTACGGCTCCAAGGCCTACGTGAAGCACCCCGCCGACA
TCCCCGACTACTTGAAGCTGTCCTTCCCCGAGGGCTTCAATTGGGAGCGCGTGATGAACTTCGAGGACGG
CGGCGTGGTGACCGTGACCCAGGACTCCTCCCTGCAGGACGGCGAGTTCATCTACAAGGTGAAGCTGCGC
GGCACCAACTTCCCCTCCGACGGCCCCGTAATGCAGTGTCGTACCATGGGCTGGGAGGCCTCCACTGAGC
GGATGTACCCCGAGGACGGCGCCCTGAAGGGCGAGATCAAGCAGAGGCTGAAGCTGAAGGACGGCGGCCA
CTACGACGCTGAGGTCAAGACCACCTACAAGGCCAAGAAGCCCGTGCAGCTGCCCGGCGCCTACAACGTC
GACATCAAGTTGGACATCCTTTCCCACAACGAGGACTACACCATCGTGGAACAGTACGAACGCGCCGAGG
GCCGCCACTCCACCGGCGGCATGGACGAGCTGTACAAGTAAAGCGGCCGCGACTCTAGATCATAATCAGC
CATACCACATTTGTAGAGGTTTTACTTGCTTTAAAAAACCTCCCACACCTCCCCCTGAACCTGAAACATA
AAATGAATGCAATTGTTGTTGTTAACTTGTTTATTGCAGCTTATAATGGTTACAAATAAAGCAATAGCAT
CACAAATTTCACAAATAAAGCATTTTTTTCACTGCATTCTAGTTGTGGTTTGTCCAAACTCATCAATGTA
TCTTAAGGCGTAAATTGTAAGCGTTAATATTTTGTTAAAATTCGCGTTAAATTTTTGTTAAATCAGCTCA
TTTTTTAACCAATAGGCCGAAATCGGCAAAATCCCTTATAAATCAAAAGAATAGACCGAGATAGGGT
[37 nt withheld, positions 2798-2834]
AAAGAACGTGGACTCCAACGTCAAAGG
[49 nt withheld, positions 2862-2910]
T
[91 nt withheld, positions 2912-3002]
G
[124 nt withheld, positions 3004-3127]
CAGGTGGCACTTTTCGGGGAAATGTGCGCGGAACCCCTATTTGTTTATTTTTCTAAATACATTCAAATAT
GTATCCGCTCATGAGACAATAACCCTGATAAATGCTTCAATAATATTGAAAAAGGAAGAGTCCTGAGGCG
GAAAGAACCAGCTGTGGAATGTGTGTCAGTTAGGGTGTGGAAAGTCCCCAGGCTCCCCAGCAGGCAGAAG
TATGCAAAGCATGCATCTCAATTAGTCAGCAACCAGGTGTGGAAAGTCCCCAGGCTCCCCAGCAGGCAGA
AGTATGCAAAGCATGCATCTCAATTAGTCAGCAACCATAGTCCCGCCCCTAACTCCGCCCATCCCGCCCC
TAACTCCGCCCAGTTCCGCCCATTCTCCGCCCCATGGCTGACTAATTTTTTTTATTTATGCAGAGGCCGA
GGCCGCCTCGGCCTCTGAGCTATTCCAGAAGTAGTGAGGAGGCTTTTTTGGAGGCCTAGGCTTTTGCAAA
GATCGATCAAGAGACAGGATGAGGATCGTTTCGCATGATTGAACAAGATGGATTGCACGCAGGTTCTCCG
GCCGCTTGGGTGGAGAGGCTATTCGGCTATGACTGGGCACAACAGACAATCGGCTGCTCTGATGCCGCCG
TGTTCCGGCTGTCAGCGCAGGGGCGCCCGGTTCTTTTTGTCAAGACCGACCTGTCCGGTGCCCTGAATGA
ACTGCAAGACGAGGCAGCGCGGCTATCGTGGCTGGCCACGACGGGCGTTCCTTGCGCAGCTGTGCTCGAC
GTTGTCACTGAAGCGGGAAGGGACTGGCTGCTATTGGGCGAAGTGCCGGGGCAGGATCTCCTGTCATCTC
ACCTTGCTCCTGCCGAGAAAGTATCCATCATGGCTGATGCAATGCGGCGGCTGCATACGCTTGATCCGGC
TACCTGCCCATTCGACCACCAAGCGAAACATCGCATCGAGCGAGCACGTACTCGGATGGAAGCCGGTCTT
GTCGATCAGGATGATCTGGACGAAGAGCATCAGGGGCTCGCGCCAGCCGAACTGTTCGCCAGGCTCAAGG
CGAGCATGCCCGACGGCGAGGATCTCGTCGTGACCCATGGCGATGCCTGCTTGCCGAATATCATGGTGGA
AAATGGCCGCTTTTCTGGATTCATCGACTGTGGCCGGCTGGGTGTGGCGGACCGCTATCAGGACATAGCG
TTGGCTACCCGTGATATTGCTGAAGAGCTTGGCGGCGAATGGGCTGACCGCTTCCTCGTGCTTTACGGTA
TCGCCGCTCCCGATTCGCAGCGCATCGCCTTCTATCGCCTTCTTGACGAGTTCTTCTGAGCGGGACTCTG
GGGTTCGAAATGACCGACCAAGCGACGCCCAACCTGCCATCACGAGATTTCGATTCCACCGCCGCCTTCT
ATGAAAGGTTGGGCTTCGGAATCGTTTTCCGGGACGCCGGCTGGATGATCCTCCAGCGCGGGGATCTCAT
GCTGGAGTTCTTCGCCCACCCTAGGGGGAGGCTAACTGAAACACGGAAGGAGACAATACCGGAAGGAACC
CGCGCTATGACGGCAATAAAAAGACAGAATAAAACGCACGGTGTTGGGTCGTTTGTTCATAAACGCGGGG
TTCGGTCCCAGGGCTGGCACTCTGTCGATACCCCACCGAGACCCCATTGGGGCCAATACGCCCGCGTTTC
TTCCTTTTCCCCACCCCACCCCCCAAGTTCGGGTGAAGGCCCAGGGCTCGCAGCCAACGTCGGGGCGGCA
GGCCCTGCCATAGCCTCAGGTTACTCATATATACTTTAGATTGATTTAAAACTTCATTTTTAATTTAAAA
GGATCTAGGTGAAGATCCTTTTTGATAATCTCATGACCAAAATCCCTTAACGTGAGTTTTCGTTCCACTG
AGCGTCAGACCCCGTAGAAAAGATCAAAGGATCTTCTTGAGATCCTTTTTTTCTGCGCGTAATCTGCTGC
TTGCAAACAAAAAAACCACCGCTACCAGCGGTGGTTTGTTTGCCGGATCAAGAGCTACCAACTCTTTTTC
CGAAGGTAACTGGCTTCAGCAGAGCGCAGATACCAAATACTGTTCTTCTAGTGTAGCCGTAGTTAGGCCA
CCACTTCAAGAACTCTGTAGCACCGCCTACATACCTCGCTCTGCTAATCCTGTTACCAGTGGCTGCTGCC
AGTGGCGATAAGTCGTGTCTTACCGGGTTGGACTCAAGACGATAGTTACCGGATAAGGCGCAGCGGTCGG
GCTGAACGGGGGGTTCGTGCACACAGCCCAGCTTGGAGCGAACGACCTACACCGAACTGAGATACCTACA
GCGTGAGCTATGAGAAAGCGCCACGCTTCCCGAAGGGAGAAAGGCGGACAGGTATCCGGTAAGCGGCAGG
GTCGGAACAGGAGAGCGCACGAGGGAGCTTCCAGGGGGAAACGCCTGGTATCTTTATAGTCCTGTCGGGT
TTCGCCACCTCTGACTTGAGCGTCGATTTTTGTGATGCTCGTCAGGGGGGCGGAGCCTATGGAAAAACGC
CAGCAACGCGGCCTTTTTACGGTTCCTGGCCTTTTGCTGGCCTTTTGCTCACATGTTCTTTCCTGCGTTA
TCCCCTGATTCTGTGGATAACCGTATTACCGCCATGCAT
